Addgene plasmid #227202: USP7 N418S catalytic
Purpose: Expresses human USP7 Catalytic domain with a N-terminal cleavable 6His tag in E. coli
Depositing lab: Irina Bezsonova. Depositing organization: University of Connecticut Health Center. Publication: Functional spectrum of USP7 pathogenic variants in Hao-Fountain syndrome: Insights into the enzyme's activity, stability, and allosteric modulation. Korchak EJ, Sharafi M, Jaen Maisonet I, Salazar-Chaparro A, Semenova IV, Khan H, O'Neil AL, Caro P, Schaaf CP, Buhrlage SJ, Bezsonova I. Proc Natl Acad Sci U S A. 2025 Sep 30;122(39):e2510252122. doi: 10.1073/pnas.2510252122. Epub 2025 Sep 22. PubMed 40982686.
Backbone
  Vector backbone: pET28a-LIC Vector (GenBank accession EF442785)
  Backbone manufacturer: Structural Genomics Consortium, Toronto
  Backbone size w/o insert (bp): 5306
  Vector type: Bacterial Expression
Growth in bacteria
  Bacterial resistance: Kanamycin, 50 μg/mL
  Growth temperature: 37°C
  Growth strain: DH5alpha
  Copy number: Low Copy
Gene/Insert
  Gene/Insert name: USP7 (Ubiquitin carboxyl-terminal hydrolase 7) (alt name: HAUSP)
  Species: H. sapiens (human)
  Insert size (bp): 1062
  Mutation: N418Sl; aa 207-560
  Entrez Gene: USP7 (a.k.a. C16DELp13.2, DEL16P13.2, HAFOUS, HAUSP, TEF1)
  Promoter: T7-promoter
  Tag / fusion protein: 6His (N terminal on insert)
  Cloning method: Gene Synthesis
  Sequencing primers: 5′ T7; 3′ T7-term
Terms and licenses: Academic/Nonprofit Terms; Industry Terms: Not Available to Industry
Depositor comments: USP7 Catalytic domain Hao-Fountain patient mutation N418S
How to cite: USP7 N418S catalytic was a gift from Irina Bezsonova (Addgene plasmid # 227202 ; http://n2t.net/addgene:227202 ; RRID:Addgene_227202)
