[The description below was written by a language model from this plasmid's Addgene catalogue record and pLannotate feature annotations shown in this document.]
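Description:
USP7 N418S catalytic is a bacterial expression plasmid built on the pET28a-LIC backbone, a ligation-independent-cloning derivative of pET28a. It produces the isolated catalytic domain of human USP7 (ubiquitin carboxyl-terminal hydrolase 7, also called HAUSP) in E. coli. The synthesized insert is 1,062 bp, spans residues 207–560 and carries the N418S substitution, which the depositor describes as a patient mutation from Hao-Fountain syndrome. The plasmid is selected with kanamycin through an aph(3')-Ia cassette. It replicates from a ColE1/pBR322-type origin accompanied by the bom region and the rop gene, in line with the low copy number listed in the catalogue. An f1 phage origin is also present.

Expression follows the standard pET arrangement. A T7 promoter is followed directly by a lac operator and the T7 gene 10 ribosome binding site, with a T7 terminator downstream. A plasmid-borne lacI gene supplies the repressor, so transcription needs a host that provides T7 RNA polymerase and is induced with IPTG. The catalogue describes an N-terminal cleavable 6His tag for affinity purification. The feature table shows a short tag-like match just upstream of the USP7 coding region, but the record does not state which protease removes the tag. Short His-tag and T7 gene 10-derived matches downstream of the insert are probably vector remnants; whether they are translated cannot be determined from the record. The small tetracycline-resistance and AmpR promoter fragments are likewise non-functional backbone remnants.

The associated study examines the activity, stability and allosteric modulation of pathogenic USP7 variants. The plasmid is therefore suited to making recombinant mutant catalytic domain for biochemical and biophysical comparison with the wild-type enzyme.
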