Features (pLannotate 1.2.2; 20 found; start..end, strand, type, name):
      1..589     +  rep_origin     ori: high-copy-number ColE1/pMB1/pBR322/pUC origin of replication
    775..914     -  misc_feature   bom: basis of mobility region from pBR322
   1016..1207    -  CDS            rop: Rop protein, which maintains plasmids at low copy number; rop
   1224..1604    +  CDS            YPB1_ECOLX: Protein predicted: Swiss-Prot protein existence level 4. From Escherichia coli.
   1676..1967    -  CDS            TcR (fragment): tetracycline efflux protein; tet; confers resistance to tetracycline
   1982..2003    -  protein_bind   CAP binding site: CAP binding activates transcription in the presence of cAMP. E. coli catabolite activator protein
   2016..3098    -  CDS            lacI: lac repressor; lacI; The lac repressor binds to the lac operator to inhibit transcription in E. coli. This inhibition can be relieved by adding lactose or isopropyl-β-D-thiogalactopyranoside (IPTG).
   3099..3176    -  promoter       lacI promoter: lacI
   3184..3463    -  CDS            TcR (fragment): tetracycline efflux protein; tet; confers resistance to tetracycline
   3485..3503    +  promoter       T7 promoter: promoter for bacteriophage T7 RNA polymerase
   3504..3528    +  protein_bind   lac operator: The lac repressor binds to the lac operator to inhibit transcription in E. coli. This inhibition can be relieved by adding lactose or isopropyl-β-D-thiogalactopyranoside (IPTG). lac repressor encoded by lacI
   3543..3565    +  RBS            RBS: efficient ribosome binding site from bacteriophage T7 gene 10 (Olins and Rangwala, 1989)
   3584..3600    +  CDS            capTEV™ (fragment): composite tag for in vivo biotinylation, TEV protease cleavage, and 6xHis tagging
   3626..4687    +  CDS            USP7 (fragment): UBP7_HUMAN - Also known as HAUSP. Experimental evidence at protein level: Swiss-Prot protein existence level 1. (Microbial infection) Contributes to the overall stabilization and trans-activation capability of the herpesvirus 1 trans-acting transcriptional protein ICP0/VMW110 during HSV-1 infection. From Homo sapiens (Human).
   4717..4734    +  CDS            9xHis (fragment): 9xHis affinity tag
   4744..4793    +  CDS            SET1 (fragment): solubility-enhancement tag derived from T7 phage gene 10B
   4801..4848    +  terminator     T7 terminator: transcription terminator for bacteriophage T7 RNA polymerase
   4885..5313    +  rep_origin     f1 ori (sequence partly withheld): f1 bacteriophage origin of replication; arrow indicates direction of (+) strand synthesis
   5366..5423    +  promoter       AmpR promoter (fragment): bla
   5432..6247    -  CDS            KanR: aminoglycoside phosphotransferase; aph(3')-Ia; confers resistance to kanamycin in bacteria or G418 (Geneticin®) in eukaryotes
>Addgene plasmid #227202 | USP7 N418S catalytic | addgene full sequence | sequence record 449544 | Addgene NGS Result
TTGAGATCCTTTTTTTCTGCGCGTAATCTGCTGCTTGCAAACAAAAAAACCACCGCTACCAGCGGTGGTT
TGTTTGCCGGATCAAGAGCTACCAACTCTTTTTCCGAAGGTAACTGGCTTCAGCAGAGCGCAGATACCAA
ATACTGTCCTTCTAGTGTAGCCGTAGTTAGGCCACCACTTCAAGAACTCTGTAGCACCGCCTACATACCT
CGCTCTGCTAATCCTGTTACCAGTGGCTGCTGCCAGTGGCGATAAGTCGTGTCTTACCGGGTTGGACTCA
AGACGATAGTTACCGGATAAGGCGCAGCGGTCGGGCTGAACGGGGGGTTCGTGCACACAGCCCAGCTTGG
AGCGAACGACCTACACCGAACTGAGATACCTACAGCGTGAGCTATGAGAAAGCGCCACGCTTCCCGAAGG
GAGAAAGGCGGACAGGTATCCGGTAAGCGGCAGGGTCGGAACAGGAGAGCGCACGAGGGAGCTTCCAGGG
GGAAACGCCTGGTATCTTTATAGTCCTGTCGGGTTTCGCCACCTCTGACTTGAGCGTCGATTTTTGTGAT
GCTCGTCAGGGGGGCGGAGCCTATGGAAAAACGCCAGCAACGCGGCCTTTTTACGGTTCCTGGCCTTTTG
CTGGCCTTTTGCTCACATGTTCTTTCCTGCGTTATCCCCTGATTCTGTGGATAACCGTATTACCGCCTTT
GAGTGAGCTGATACCGCTCGCCGCAGCCGAACGACCGAGCGCAGCGAGTCAGTGAGCGAGGAAGCGGAAG
AGCGCCTGATGCGGTATTTTCTCCTTACGCATCTGTGCGGTATTTCACACCGCAATGGTGCACTCTCAGT
ACAATCTGCTCTGATGCCGCATAGTTAAGCCAGTATACACTCCGCTATCGCTACGTGACTGGGTCATGGC
TGCGCCCCGACACCCGCCAACACCCGCTGACGCGCCCTGACGGGCTTGTCTGCTCCCGGCATCCGCTTAC
AGACAAGCTGTGACCGTCTCCGGGAGCTGCATGTGTCAGAGGTTTTCACCGTCATCACCGAAACGCGCGA
GGCAGCTGCGGTAAAGCTCATCAGCGTGGTCGTGAAGCGATTCACAGATGTCTGCCTGTTCATCCGCGTC
CAGCTCGTTGAGTTTCTCCAGAAGCGTTAATGTCTGGCTTCTGATAAAGCGGGCCATGTTAAGGGCGGTT
TTTTCCTGTTTGGTCACTGATGCCTCCGTGTAAGGGGGATTTCTGTTCATGGGGGTAATGATACCGATGA
AACGAGAGAGGATGCTCACGATACGGGTTACTGATGATGAACATGCCCGGTTACTGGAACGTTGTGAGGG
TAAACAACTGGCGGTATGGATGCGGCGGGACCAGAGAAAAATCACTCAGGGTCAATGCCAGCGCTTCGTT
AATACAGATGTAGGTGTTCCACAGGGTAGCCAGCAGCATCCTGCGATGCAGATCCGGAACATAATGGTGC
AGGGCGCTGACTTCCGCGTTTCCAGACTTTACGAAACACGGAAACCGAAGACCATTCATGTTGTTGCTCA
GGTCGCAGACGTTTTGCAGCAGCAGTCGCTTCACGTTCGCTCGCGTATCGGTGATTCATTCTGCTAACCA
GTAAGGCAACCCCGCCAGCCTAGCCGGGTCCTCAACGACAGGAGCACGATCATGCGCACCCGTGGGGCCG
CCATGCCGGCGATAATGGCCTGCTTCTCGCCGAAACGTTTGGTGGCGGGACCAGTGACGAAGGCTTGAGC
GAGGGCGTGCAAGATTCCGAATACCGCAAGCGACAGGCCGATCATCGTCGCGCTCCAGCGAAAGCGGTCC
TCGCCGAAAATGACCCAGAGCGCTGCCGGCACCTGTCCTACGAGTTGCATGATAAAGAAGACAGTCATAA
GTGCGGCGACGATAGTCATGCCCCGCGCCCACCGGAAGGAGCTGACTGGGTTGAAGGCTCTCAAGGGCAT
CGGTCGAGATCCCGGTGCCTAATGAGTGAGCTAACTTACATTAATTGCGTTGCGCTCACTGCCCGCTTTC
CAGTCGGGAAACCTGTCGTGCCAGCTGCATTAATGAATCGGCCAACGCGCGGGGAGAGGCGGTTTGCGTA
TTGGGCGCCAGGGTGGTTTTTCTTTTCACCAGTGAGACGGGCAACAGCTGATTGCCCTTCACCGCCTGGC
CCTGAGAGAGTTGCAGCAAGCGGTCCACGCTGGTTTGCCCCAGCAGGCGAAAATCCTGTTTGATGGTGGT
TAACGGCGGGATATAACATGAGCTGTCTTCGGTATCGTCGTATCCCACTACCGAGATATCCGCACCAACG
CGCAGCCCGGACTCGGTAATGGCGCGCATTGCGCCCAGCGCCATCTGATCGTTGGCAACCAGCATCGCAG
TGGGAACGATGCCCTCATTCAGCATTTGCATGGTTTGTTGAAAACCGGACATGGCACTCCAGTCGCCTTC
CCGTTCCGCTATCGGCTGAATTTGATTGCGAGTGAGATATTTATGCCAGCCAGCCAGACGCAGACGCGCC
GAGACAGAACTTAATGGGCCCGCTAACAGCGCGATTTGCTGGTGACCCAATGCGACCAGATGCTCCACGC
CCAGTCGCGTACCGTCTTCATGGGAGAAAATAATACTGTTGATGGGTGTCTGGTCAGAGACATCAAGAAA
TAACGCCGGAACATTAGTGCAGGCAGCTTCCACAGCAATGGCATCCTGGTCATCCAGCGGATAGTTAATG
ATCAGCCCACTGACGCGTTGCGCGAGAAGATTGTGCACCGCCGCTTTACAGGCTTCGACGCCGCTTCGTT
CTACCATCGACACCACCACGCTGGCACCCAGTTGATCGGCGCGAGATTTAATCGCCGCGACAATTTGCGA
CGGCGCGTGCAGGGCCAGACTGGAGGTGGCAACGCCAATCAGCAACGACTGTTTGCCCGCCAGTTGTTGT
GCCACGCGGTTGGGAATGTAATTCAGCTCCGCCATCGCCGCTTCCACTTTTTCCCGCGTTTTCGCAGAAA
CGTGGCTGGCCTGGTTCACCACGCGGGAAACGGTCTGATAAGAGACACCGGCATACTCTGCGACATCGTA
TAACGTTACTGGTTTCACATTCACCACCCTGAATTGACTCTCTTCCGGGCGCTATCATGCCATACCGCGA
AAGGTTTTGCGCCATTCGATGGTGTCCGGGATCTCGACGCTCTCCCTTATGCGACTCCTGCATTAGGAAG
CAGCCCAGTAGTAGGTTGAGGCCGTTGAGCACCGCCGCCGCAAGGAATGGTGCATGCAAGGAGATGGCGC
CCAACAGTCCCCCGGCCACGGGGCCTGCCACCATACCCACGCCGAAACAAGCGCTCATGAGCCCGAAGTG
GCGAGCCCGATCTTCCCCATCGGTGATGTCGGCGATATAGGCGCCAGCAACCGCACCTGTGGCGCCGGTG
ATGCCGGCCACGATGCGTCCGGCGTAGAGGATCGAGATCTCGATCCCGCGAAATTAATACGACTCACTAT
AGGGGAATTGTGAGCGGATAACAATTCCCCTCTAGAAATAATTTTGTTTAACTTTAAGAAGGAGATATAC
CATGGGCAGCAGCCATCATCATCATCATCACAGCAGCGGCCTGGTTCCGCGTGGTAGTAAGAAGCACACA
GGCTACGTCGGCTTAAAGAATCAGGGAGCGACTTGTTACATGAACAGCCTGCTACAGACGTTATTTTTCA
CGAATCAGCTACGAAAGGCTGTGTACATGATGCCAACCGAGGGGGATGATTCGTCTAAAAGCGTCCCTTT
AGCATTACAAAGAGTGTTCTATGAATTACAGCATAGTGATAAACCTGTAGGAACAAAAAAGTTAACAAAG
TCATTTGGGTGGGAAACTTTAGATAGCTTCATGCAACATGATGTTCAGGAGCTTTGTCGAGTGTTGCTCG
ATAATGTGGAAAATAAGATGAAAGGCACCTGTGTAGAGGGCACCATACCCAAATTATTCCGCGGCAAAAT
GGTGTCCTATATCCAGTGTAAAGAAGTAGACTATCGGTCTGATAGAAGAGAAGATTATTATGATATCCAG
CTAAGTATCAAAGGAAAGAAAAATATATTTGAATCATTTGTGGATTATGTGGCAGTAGAACAGCTCGATG
GGGACAATAAATACGACGCTGGGGAACATGGCTTACAGGAAGCAGAGAAAGGTGTGAAATTCCTAACATT
GCCACCAGTGTTACATCTACAACTGATGAGATTTATGTATGACCCTCAGACGGACCAATCTATCAAGATC
AATGATAGGTTTGAATTCCCAGAGCAGTTACCACTTGATGAATTTTTGCAAAAAACAGATCCTAAGGACC
CTGCAAATTATATTCTTCATGCAGTCCTGGTTCATAGTGGAGATAATCATGGTGGACATTATGTGGTTTA
TCTAAACCCCAAAGGGGATGGCAAATGGTGTAAATTTGATGACGACGTGGTGTCAAGGTGTACTAAAGAG
GAAGCAATTGAGCACAATTATGGGGGTCACGATGACGACCTGTCTGTTCGACACTGCACTAATGCTTACA
TGTTAGTCTACATCAGGGAATCAAAACTGAGTGAAGTTTTACAGGCGGTCACCGACCATGATATTCCTCA
GCAGTTGGTGGAGCGATTACAAGAAGAGAAAAGGATCGAGGCTCAGAAGCGGAAGGAGCGGCAGGAATGA
TGACGAAGCTTGCGGCCGCACTCGAGCACCACCACCACCACCACTGAGATCCGGCTGCTAACAAAGCCCG
AAAGGAAGCTGAGTTGGCTGCTGCCACCGCTGAGCAATAACTAGCATAACCCCTTGGGGCCTCTAAACGG
GTCTTGAGGGGTTTTTTGCTGAAAGGAGGAACTATATCCGGATTGGCGAATGGG
[124 nt withheld, positions 4885-5008]
C
[91 nt withheld, positions 5010-5100]
A
[49 nt withheld, positions 5102-5150]
CCTTTGACGTTGGAGTCCACGTTCTTT
[37 nt withheld, positions 5178-5214]
ACCCTATCTCGGTCTATTCTTTTGATTTATAAGGGATTTTGCCGATTTCGGCCTATTGGTTAAAAAATGA
GCTGATTTAACAAAAATTTAACGCGAATTTTAACAAAATATTAACGCTTACAATTTAGGTGGCACTTTTC
GGGGAAATGTGCGCGGAACCCCTATTTGTTTATTTTTCTAAATACATTCAAATATGTATCCGCTCATGAA
TTAATTCTTAGAAAAACTCATCGAGCATCAAATGAAACTGCAATTTATTCATATCAGGATTATCAATACC
ATATTTTTGAAAAAGCCGTTTCTGTAATGAAGGAGAAAACTCACCGAGGCAGTTCCATAGGATGGCAAGA
TCCTGGTATCGGTCTGCGATTCCGACTCGTCCAACATCAATACAACCTATTAATTTCCCCTCGTCAAAAA
TAAGGTTATCAAGTGAGAAATCACCATGAGTGACGACTGAATCCGGTGAGAATGGCAAAAGTTTATGCAT
TTCTTTCCAGACTTGTTCAACAGGCCAGCCATTACGCTCGTCATCAAAATCACTCGCATCAACCAAACCG
TTATTCATTCGTGATTGCGCCTGAGCGAGACGAAATACGCGATCGCTGTTAAAAGGACAATTACAAACAG
GAATCGAATGCAACCGGCGCAGGAACACTGCCAGCGCATCAACAATATTTTCACCTGAATCAGGATATTC
TTCTAATACCTGGAATGCTGTTTTCCCGGGGATCGCAGTGGTGAGTAACCATGCATCATCAGGAGTACGG
ATAAAATGCTTGATGGTCGGAAGAGGCATAAATTCCGTCAGCCAGTTTAGTCTGACCATCTCATCTGTAA
CATCATTGGCAACGCTACCTTTGCCATGTTTCAGAAACAACTCTGGCGCATCGGGCTTCCCATACAATCG
ATAGATTGTCGCACCTGATTGCCCGACATTATCGCGAGCCCATTTATACCCATATAAATCAGCATCCATG
TTGGAATTTAATCGCGGCCTAGAGCAAGACGTTTCCCGTTGAATATGGCTCATAACACCCCTTGTATTAC
TGTTTATGTAAGCAGACAGTTTTATTGTTCATGACCAAAATCCCTTAACGTGAGTTTTCGTTCCACTGAG
CGTCAGACCCCGTAGAAAAGATCAAAGGATCTTC
